Addgene plasmid #29573: pmCherryC1 Human WIP
Depositing lab: Anna Huttenlocher. Publication: Actin-binding protein-1 interacts with WASp-interacting protein to regulate growth factor-induced dorsal ruffle formation. Cortesio CL, Perrin BJ, Bennin DA, Huttenlocher A. Mol Biol Cell. 2010 Jan 1. 21(1):186-97. 10.1091/mbc.e09-02-0106 PubMed 19910490.
Backbone
  Vector backbone: pEGFP-C1
  Backbone manufacturer: Clonetech
  Backbone size w/o insert (bp): 4704
  Vector type: Mammalian Expression
Growth in bacteria
  Bacterial resistance: Kanamycin, 50 μg/mL
  Growth temperature: 37°C
  Growth strain: DH5alpha
  Copy number: High Copy
Gene/Insert
  Gene/Insert name: WASP-interacting protein (alt name: WIP)
  Species: H. sapiens (human)
  Insert size (bp): 1512
  Entrez Gene: WIPF1 (a.k.a. PRPL-2, WAS2, WASPIP, WIP)
  Tag / fusion protein: mCherry (N terminal on insert)
  Cloning method: Restriction Enzyme; 5′ cloning site Hind III (not destroyed); 3′ cloning site EcoR1 (not destroyed)
  Sequencing primers: 5′ n/a
Resource information
  A portion of this plasmid was derived from a plasmid made by: Flag-hWIP was provided by Scott Weed (University of West Virginia)
Terms and licenses: Academic/Nonprofit Terms; Industry Terms: Not Available to Industry
Depositor comments: Cloning of the pmCherry-C1 vector has been previously described Lokuta et al., 2007. pmCherry-C1 was generated by PCR amplification of pRSET-B-mCherry (a generous gift from Dr. Roger Tsien) with primers containing a 5' NheI site and 3' BglII site and subcloning into pEGFP-C1 (Clontech) to replace the enhanced GFP (EGFP) sequence
How to cite: pmCherryC1 Human WIP was a gift from Anna Huttenlocher (Addgene plasmid # 29573 ; http://n2t.net/addgene:29573 ; RRID:Addgene_29573)
