[The description below was written by a language model from this plasmid's Addgene catalogue record and pLannotate feature annotations shown in this document.]
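Description:
pmCherryC1 Human WIP is a mammalian expression plasmid that produces human WASP-interacting protein (WIP, gene WIPF1) fused at its N terminus to the red fluorescent protein mCherry. The backbone is a derivative of the commercial pEGFP-C1 vector in which the EGFP coding sequence was replaced by a PCR-amplified mCherry, giving a "C1"-style vector where inserts are cloned downstream of, and in frame with, the fluorescent protein. The roughly 1.5 kb WIP coding sequence sits between retained HindIII and EcoRI sites in the multiple cloning site, and the record notes it was derived from a Flag-tagged human WIP plasmid. The full depositor sequence is about 6.2 kb.

Expression of the mCherry-WIP fusion is driven by the human cytomegalovirus immediate early enhancer and promoter and terminated by the SV40 polyadenylation signal, an arrangement suited to strong constitutive expression after transient transfection. A single Tn5 aminoglycoside phosphotransferase (NeoR/KanR) cassette serves both hosts: a bacterial bla-type promoter gives kanamycin resistance in E. coli, while the SV40 enhancer/early promoter with the HSV TK polyadenylation signal allows G418 selection of stably transfected mammalian cells. Propagation in bacteria relies on a high-copy pUC-type origin, and an f1 origin is also present for single-stranded DNA production. The short large T antigen, ble and bGH poly(A) fragments in the annotation appear to be backbone remnants or partial matches rather than functional elements.

WIP participates in actin cytoskeleton reorganization and cell ruffle formation, and the associated publication concerns its interaction with actin-binding protein-1 in growth factor-induced dorsal ruffles. The construct is thus suited to live or fixed-cell fluorescence imaging of WIP localization.
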