Features (pLannotate 1.2.2; 16 found; start..end, strand, type, name):
     61..364     +  enhancer       CMV enhancer: human cytomegalovirus immediate early enhancer
    365..568     +  promoter       CMV promoter: human cytomegalovirus (CMV) immediate early promoter
    603..1310    +  CDS            mCherry: mCherry is a basic (constitutively fluorescent) red fluorescent protein published in 2004, derived from Discosoma sp.. It is reported to be a very rapidly-maturing monomer with low acid sensitivity.
   1311..1332    +  misc_feature   MCS (fragment): multiple cloning site
   1332..2840    +  CDS            WIPF1: WIPF1_HUMAN - Also known as WASPIP, WIP. Experimental evidence at protein level: Swiss-Prot protein existence level 1. Plays a role in the reorganization of the actin cytoskeleton. Contributes with NCK1 and GRB2 in the recruitment and activation of WASL. May participate in regulating the subcellular localization of WASL, resulting in the disassembly of stress fibers in favor of filopodia formation. Plays a role in the formation of cell ruffles (By similarity). Plays an important role in the intracellular motility of vaccinia virus by functioning as an adapter for recruiting WASL to vaccinia vi
   2844..2880    +  misc_feature   MCS (fragment): multiple cloning site
   2897..2981    +  CDS            large T antigen (fragment): large T antigen from SV40 (simian virus 40)
   3004..3125    +  polyA_signal   SV40 poly(A) signal: SV40 polyadenylation signal
   3159..3587    -  rep_origin     f1 ori (sequence partly withheld): f1 bacteriophage origin of replication; arrow indicates direction of (+) strand synthesis
   3614..3718    +  promoter       AmpR promoter: bla
   3720..4077    +  promoter       SV40 promoter: SV40 enhancer and early promoter
   4112..4906    +  CDS            NeoR/KanR: aminoglycoside phosphotransferase from Tn5; aph(3')-II (or nptII); confers resistance to neomycin, kanamycin, and G418 (Geneticin®)
   4927..5079    +  CDS            ble (fragment): BLE_KLEPN - Experimental evidence at protein level: Swiss-Prot protein existence level 1. Binding protein with a strong affinity to the bleomycin family of antibiotics. Binds to CL990; an antimitotic-antibiotic compound. From Klebsiella pneumoniae.
   5138..5185    +  polyA_signal   HSV TK poly(A) signal: herpes simplex virus thymidine kinase polyadenylation signal (Cole and Stacy, 1985)
   5276..5292    -  polyA_signal   bGH poly(A) signal (fragment): bovine growth hormone polyadenylation signal
   5514..6102    +  rep_origin     ori: high-copy-number ColE1/pMB1/pBR322/pUC origin of replication
>Addgene plasmid #29573 | pmCherryC1 Human WIP | depositor full sequence | sequence record 12980 | Author sequence
TAGTTATTAATAGTAATCAATTACGGGGTCATTAGTTCATAGCCCATATATGGAGTTCCGCGTTACATAA
CTTACGGTAAATGGCCCGCCTGGCTGACCGCCCAACGACCCCCGCCCATTGACGTCAATAATGACGTATG
TTCCCATAGTAACGCCAATAGGGACTTTCCATTGACGTCAATGGGTGGAGTATTTACGGTAAACTGCCCA
CTTGGCAGTACATCAAGTGTATCATATGCCAAGTACGCCCCCTATTGACGTCAATGACGGTAAATGGCCC
GCCTGGCATTATGCCCAGTACATGACCTTATGGGACTTTCCTACTTGGCAGTACATCTACGTATTAGTCA
TCGCTATTACCATGGTGATGCGGTTTTGGCAGTACATCAATGGGCGTGGATAGCGGTTTGACTCACGGGG
ATTTCCAAGTCTCCACCCCATTGACGTCAATGGGAGTTTGTTTTGGCACCAAAATCAACGGGACTTTCCA
AAATGTCGTAACAACTCCGCCCCATTGACGCAAATGGGCGGTAGGCGTGTACGGTGGGAGGTCTATATAA
GCAGAGCTGGTTTAGTGAACCGTCAGATCCGCTAGCGCCACCATGGTGAGCAAGGGCGAGGAGGATAACA
TGGCCATCATCAAGGAGTTCATGCGCTTCAAGGTGCACATGGAGGGCTCCGTGAACGGCCACGAGTTCGA
GATCGAGGGCGAGGGCGAGGGCCGCCCCTACGAGGGCACCCAGACCGCCAAGCTGAAGGTGACCAAGGGT
GGCCCCCTGCCCTTCGCCTGGGACATCCTGTCCCCTCAGTTCATGTACGGCTCCAAGGCCTACGTGAAGC
ACCCCGCCGACATCCCCGACTACTTGAAGCTGTCCTTCCCCGAGGGCTTCAAGTGGGAGCGCGTGATGAA
CTTCGAGGACGGCGGCGTGGTGACCGTGACCCAGGACTCCTCCCTGCAGGACGGCGAGTTCATCTACAAG
GTGAAGCTGCGCGGCACCAACTTCCCCTCCGACGGCCCCGTAATGCAGAAGAAGACCATGGGCTGGGAGG
CCTCCTCCGAGCGGATGTACCCCGAGGACGGCGCCCTGAAGGGCGAGATCAAGCAGAGGCTGAAGCTGAA
GGACGGCGGCCACTACGACGCTGAGGTCAAGACCACCTACAAGGCCAAGAAGCCCGTGCAGCTGCCCGGC
GCCTACAACGTCAACATCAAGTTGGACATCACCTCCCACAACGAGGACTACACCATCGTGGAACAGTACG
AACGCGCCGAGGGCCGCCACTCCACCGGCGGCATGGACGAGCTGTACAAGAGATCTCGAGCTCAAGCTTC
GATGCCTGTCCCTCCCCCTCCAGCACCCCCGCCGCCCCCGACGTTTGCACTGGCCAATACAGAGAAGCCT
ACCTTGAATAAGACAGAGCAGGCTGGGAGAAATGCTCTCCTTTCTGATATCAGCAAAGGGAAGAAACTAA
AGAAGACGGTCACCAATGACAGAAGTGCACCAATACTGGACAAACCTAAAGGAGCTGGTGCTGGAGGCGG
TGGTGGTGGCTTTGGTGGAGGCGGCGGATTTGGCGGAGGAGGTGGTGGCGGAGGCGGTGGAAGTTTTGGA
GGGGGCGGACCTCCAGGTCTGGGAGGATTGTTCCAGGCTGGAATGCCGAAGCTGAGATCCACGGCCAACA
GGGATAATGATTCTGGAGGAAGCCGACCACCATTGTTGCCACCGGGAGGAAGATCCACATCTGCGAAACC
CTTTTCACCCCCAAGTGGCCCAGGGAGGTTTCCTGTGCCTTCTCCAGGCCACAGAAGTGGTCCCCCAGAG
CCTCAGAGGAACCGAATGCCGCCCCCAAGGCCCGACGTGGGCTCAAAGCCTGATAGCATTCCTCCTCCAG
TACCTAGTACTCCAAGACCCATTCAATCAAGTCTGCACAACCGGGGGTCCCCACCAGTGCCCGGAGGCCC
CAGGCAGCCCAGCCCCGGGCCCACTCCTCCCCCTTTCCCTGGAAACCGCGGCACTGCTTTGGGAGGAGGC
TCAATACGTCAGTCCCCCTTGAGCTCCTCCTCGCCCTTCTCCAACCGGCCTCCCCTGCCGCCTACCCCCA
GCAGGGCCTTGGATGACAAACCCCCTCCACCACCTCCTCCAGTGGGCAACAGGCCCTCCATCCACAGGGA
AGCGGTTCCCCCTCCTCCTCCTCAGAACAACAAGCCTCCAGTGCCTTCCACTCCGCGGCCTTCGGCTCCT
CACAGGCCCCACCTCCGCCCGCCACCTCCCAGCAGGCCCGGGCCGCCTCCTCTGCCTCCAAGTTCCAGCG
GCAATGACGAAACCCCAAGACTCCCACAGCGGAATCTGTCCCTCAGTTCGTCCACGCCCCCGTTACCTTC
GCCAGGACGTTCAGGTCCTCTTCCTCCCCCGCCCAGTGAGAGACCCCCACCTCCAGTGAGGGACCCGCCA
GGCCGATCAGGCCCCCTCCCACCACCTCCTCCAGTAAGCAGAAACGGCAGCACATCTCGGGCCCTGCCTG
CTACCCCTCAGTTGCCATCCAGGAGTGGAGTAGACAGTCCCAGGAGTGGACCCAGGCCTCCCCTTCCTCC
TGATAGGCCCAGTGCTGGGGCACCTCCCCCACCTCCACCATCAACATCTATTAGAAATGGCTTCCAAGAC
TCTCCATGTGAAGATGAGTGGGAAAGCAGATTCTACTTCCATCCGATTTCCGATTTGCCACCTCCAGAGC
CATATGTACAAACGACCAAAAGTTATCCCAGCAAACTGGCAAGAAACGAAAGCCGGAGTGGATCCAACCG
AAGAGAAAGGGGTGGTCCACCACTCCCTCCCATCCCGAGGTGAGAATTCTGCAGTCGACGGTACCGCGGG
CCCGGGATCCACCGGATCTAGATAACTGATCATAATCAGCCATACCACATTTGTAGAGGTTTTACTTGCT
TTAAAAAACCTCCCACACCTCCCCCTGAACCTGAAACATAAAATGAATGCAATTGTTGTTGTTAACTTGT
TTATTGCAGCTTATAATGGTTACAAATAAAGCAATAGCATCACAAATTTCACAAATAAAGCATTTTTTTC
ACTGCATTCTAGTTGTGGTTTGTCCAAACTCATCAATGTATCTTAACGCGTAAATTGTAAGCGTTAATAT
TTTGTTAAAATTCGCGTTAAATTTTTGTTAAATCAGCTCATTTTTTAACCAATAGGCCGAAATCGGCAAA
ATCCCTTATAAATCAAAAGAATAGACCGAGATAGGGT
[37 nt withheld, positions 3258-3294]
AAAGAACGTGGACTCCAACGTCAAAGG
[49 nt withheld, positions 3322-3370]
T
[91 nt withheld, positions 3372-3462]
G
[124 nt withheld, positions 3464-3587]
CAGGTGGCACTTTTCGGGGAAATGTGCGCGGAACCCCTATTTGTTTATTTTTCTAAATACATTCAAATAT
GTATCCGCTCATGAGACAATAACCCTGATAAATGCTTCAATAATATTGAAAAAGGAAGAGTCCTGAGGCG
GAAAGAACCAGCTGTGGAATGTGTGTCAGTTAGGGTGTGGAAAGTCCCCAGGCTCCCCAGCAGGCAGAAG
TATGCAAAGCATGCATCTCAATTAGTCAGCAACCAGGTGTGGAAAGTCCCCAGGCTCCCCAGCAGGCAGA
AGTATGCAAAGCATGCATCTCAATTAGTCAGCAACCATAGTCCCGCCCCTAACTCCGCCCATCCCGCCCC
TAACTCCGCCCAGTTCCGCCCATTCTCCGCCCCATGGCTGACTAATTTTTTTTATTTATGCAGAGGCCGA
GGCCGCCTCGGCCTCTGAGCTATTCCAGAAGTAGTGAGGAGGCTTTTTTGGAGGCCTAGGCTTTTGCAAA
GATCGATCAAGAGACAGGATGAGGATCGTTTCGCATGATTGAACAAGATGGATTGCACGCAGGTTCTCCG
GCCGCTTGGGTGGAGAGGCTATTCGGCTATGACTGGGCACAACAGACAATCGGCTGCTCTGATGCCGCCG
TGTTCCGGCTGTCAGCGCAGGGGCGCCCGGTTCTTTTTGTCAAGACCGACCTGTCCGGTGCCCTGAATGA
ACTGCAAGACGAGGCAGCGCGGCTATCGTGGCTGGCCACGACGGGCGTTCCTTGCGCAGCTGTGCTCGAC
GTTGTCACTGAAGCGGGAAGGGACTGGCTGCTATTGGGCGAAGTGCCGGGGCAGGATCTCCTGTCATCTC
ACCTTGCTCCTGCCGAGAAAGTATCCATCATGGCTGATGCAATGCGGCGGCTGCATACGCTTGATCCGGC
TACCTGCCCATTCGACCACCAAGCGAAACATCGCATCGAGCGAGCACGTACTCGGATGGAAGCCGGTCTT
GTCGATCAGGATGATCTGGACGAAGAGCATCAGGGGCTCGCGCCAGCCGAACTGTTCGCCAGGCTCAAGG
CGAGCATGCCCGACGGCGAGGATCTCGTCGTGACCCATGGCGATGCCTGCTTGCCGAATATCATGGTGGA
AAATGGCCGCTTTTCTGGATTCATCGACTGTGGCCGGCTGGGTGTGGCGGACCGCTATCAGGACATAGCG
TTGGCTACCCGTGATATTGCTGAAGAGCTTGGCGGCGAATGGGCTGACCGCTTCCTCGTGCTTTACGGTA
TCGCCGCTCCCGATTCGCAGCGCATCGCCTTCTATCGCCTTCTTGACGAGTTCTTCTGAGCGGGACTCTG
GGGTTCGAAATGACCGACCAAGCGACGCCCAACCTGCCATCACGAGATTTCGATTCCACCGCCGCCTTCT
ATGAAAGGTTGGGCTTCGGAATCGTTTTCCGGGACGCCGGCTGGATGATCCTCCAGCGCGGGGATCTCAT
GCTGGAGTTCTTCGCCCACCCTAGGGGGAGGCTAACTGAAACACGGAAGGAGACAATACCGGAAGGAACC
CGCGCTATGACGGCAATAAAAAGACAGAATAAAACGCACGGTGTTGGGTCGTTTGTTCATAAACGCGGGG
TTCGGTCCCAGGGCTGGCACTCTGTCGATACCCCACCGAGACCCCATTGGGGCCAATACGCCCGCGTTTC
TTCCTTTTCCCCACCCCACCCCCCAAGTTCGGGTGAAGGCCCAGGGCTCGCAGCCAACGTCGGGGCGGCA
GGCCCTGCCATAGCCTCAGGTTACTCATATATACTTTAGATTGATTTAAAACTTCATTTTTAATTTAAAA
GGATCTAGGTGAAGATCCTTTTTGATAATCTCATGACCAAAATCCCTTAACGTGAGTTTTCGTTCCACTG
AGCGTCAGACCCCGTAGAAAAGATCAAAGGATCTTCTTGAGATCCTTTTTTTCTGCGCGTAATCTGCTGC
TTGCAAACAAAAAAACCACCGCTACCAGCGGTGGTTTGTTTGCCGGATCAAGAGCTACCAACTCTTTTTC
CGAAGGTAACTGGCTTCAGCAGAGCGCAGATACCAAATACTGTCCTTCTAGTGTAGCCGTAGTTAGGCCA
CCACTTCAAGAACTCTGTAGCACCGCCTACATACCTCGCTCTGCTAATCCTGTTACCAGTGGCTGCTGCC
AGTGGCGATAAGTCGTGTCTTACCGGGTTGGACTCAAGACGATAGTTACCGGATAAGGCGCAGCGGTCGG
GCTGAACGGGGGGTTCGTGCACACAGCCCAGCTTGGAGCGAACGACCTACACCGAACTGAGATACCTACA
GCGTGAGCTATGAGAAAGCGCCACGCTTCCCGAAGGGAGAAAGGCGGACAGGTATCCGGTAAGCGGCAGG
GTCGGAACAGGAGAGCGCACGAGGGAGCTTCCAGGGGGAAACGCCTGGTATCTTTATAGTCCTGTCGGGT
TTCGCCACCTCTGACTTGAGCGTCGATTTTTGTGATGCTCGTCAGGGGGGCGGAGCCTATGGAAAAACGC
CAGCAACGCGGCCTTTTTACGGTTCCTGGCCTTTTGCTGGCCTTTTGCTCACATGTTCTTTCCTGCGTTA
TCCCCTGATTCTGTGGATAACCGTATTACCGCCATGCAT
