>Addgene plasmid #29573 | pmCherryC1 Human WIP | addgene partial sequence | sequence record 34851 | 29573 with mCherry-F
CGGATGTACCCCGAGGACGGCGCCCTGAAGGGCGAGATCAAGCAGAGGCTGAAGCTGAAGGACGGCGGCC
ACTACGACGCTGAGGTCAAGACCACCTACAAGGCCAAGAAGCCCGTGCAGCTGCCCGGCGCCTACAACGT
CAACATCAAGTTGGACATCACCTCCCACAACGAGGACTACACCATCGTGGAACAGTACGAACGCGCCGAG
GGCCGCCACTCCACCGGCGGCATGGACGAGCTGTACAAGAGATCTCGAGCTCAAGCTTCGATGCCTGTCC
CTCCCCCTCCAGCACCCCCGCCGCCCCCGACGTTTGCACTGGCCAATACAGAGAAGCCTACCTTGAATAA
GACAGAGCAGGCTGGGAGAAATGCTCTCCTTTCTGATATCAGCAAAGGGAAGAAACTAAAGAAGACGGTC
ACCAATGACAGAAGTGCACCAATACTGGACAAACCTAAAGGAGCTGGTGCTGGAGGCGGTGGTGGTGGCT
TTGGTGGAGGCGGCGGATTTGGCGGAGGAGGTGGTGGCGGAGGCGGTGGAAGTTTTGGAGGGGGCGGACC
TCCAGGTCTGGGAGGATTGTTCCAGGCTGGAATGCCGAAGCTGAGATCCACGGCCAACAGGGATAATGAT
TCTGGAGGAAGCCGACCACCATTGTTGCCACCGGGAGGAAGATCCACATCTGCGAAACCCTTTTCACCCC
CAAGTGGCCCAGGGAGGTTTCCTGTGCCTTCTCCAGGCCACAGAAGTGGTCCCCCAGAGCCTCAGAGGAA
CCGAATGCCGCCCCCAAGGCCCGACGTGGGCTCAAAGCCTGATAGCATTCCTCCTCCAGTACCTAGTACT
CCAAGACCCATTCAATCAAGTCTGCACAA
